>Addgene plasmid #153682 | pGBW-m4133681 | addgene full sequence | sequence record 300690 | Ginkgo NGS Result
TTGTCCAAACTCATCAATGTATCTTATCATGTCTGTGAGCTGAAGGTACGCTGTATCTCAGTCAGTCAAG
CTAGCTTAATGGTGATGGTGATGGTGCGACTGAAAGTAAAGGTTTTCTGTGAGATTAAAGTTAACTACAT
CTACTTGTGCTATGTAGTTACGAGAATTCATTCTGCACAAGAGTAGACTATATATCGTAAACGGAAAAGC
GAAAACGTTTATATAGCCCATGGTGGCGGCCGCTGGCGGGTGTGTCGAGTGGATGGTAGGATCGACAAAG
ATCTGATCTGACGGTTCACTAAACCAGCTCTGCTTATATAGACCTCCCACCGTACACGCCTACCGCCCAT
TTGCGTCAATGGGGCGGAGTTGTTACGACATTTTGGAAAGTCCCGTTGATTTTGGTGCCAAAACAAACTC
CCATTGACGTCAATGGGGTGGAGACTTGGAAATCCCCGTGAGTCAAACCGCTATCCACGCCCATTGATGT
ACTGCCAAAACCGCATCAGCATGGTAATAGCGATGACTAATACGTAGATGTACTGCCAAGTAGGAAAGTC
CCATAAGGTCATGTACTGGGCATAATGCCAGGCGGGCCATTTACCGTCATTGACGTCAATAGGGGGCGTA
CTTGGCATATGATACACTTGATGTACTGCCAAGTGGGCAGTTTACCGTAAATACTCCACCCATTGACGTC
AATGGAAAGTCCCTATTGGCGTTACTATGGGAACATACGTCATTATTGACGTCAATGGGCGGGGGTCGTT
GGGCGGTCAGCCAGGCGGGCCATTTACCGTAAGTTATGTAACGCGGAACTCCATATATGGGCTATGAACT
AATGACCCCGTAATTGATTACTAGATCTGGCTACACTCGATCAGCAGTTAGATAATAAAATCGCTATCCA
TCGAAGATGGATGTGTGTTGGTTTTTTGTGTGTGTAACGCAACGATTGATAGCATAACCCCTTGGGGCCT
CTAAACGGGTCTTGAGGGGTTTTTTGAATTGAGAGGTAGCTGAAGCTGCTGTTATGACCACTAGAGGGAA
GAAGATACCTGTGGAGCTAATGGTCCAAGATGTCGGGAGCCGCGATCGCTGCCAAAAAGGTAAGCTGACG
ATAGCTGACGAGATTCGATGCCCGACGAGCAAATGAGCGCCACGGCTGTTCGCGTAAGCTCGAAACGACG
GAGATTCGATAGAGCCAGAGTCGAGTTTAAACGATTCGGGATCTTAAGGATAAATTTCTGGTAAGGAGGA
CACGTATGGAAGTGGGCAAGTTGGGGAAGCCGTATCCGTTGCTGAATCTGGCATATGTGGGAGTATAAGA
CGCGCAGCGTCGCATCAGGCATTTTTTTCTGCGCCAATGCACCTAGAATCGGTTACCAATGCTTAATCAG
TGAGGCACCTATCTCAGCGATCTGTCTATTTCGTTCATCCATAGTTGCCTGACTCCCCGTCGTGTAGATA
ACTACGATACGGGAGGGCTTACCATCTGGCCCCAGTGCTGCAATGATACCGCGAGACCCACGCTCACCGG
CTCCAGATTTATCAGCAATAAACCAGCCAGCCGGAAGGGCCGAGCGCAGAAGTGGTCCTGCAACTTTATC
CGCCTCCATCCAGTCTATCAACTGTTGCCGGGAAGCTAGAGTAAGTAGTTCGCCAGTTAATAGTTTACGC
AAGGTTGTTGCCATTGCTACAGGCATCGTGGTGTCACGCTCGTCGTTTGGTATGGCTTCATTCAGCTCCG
GTTCCCAACGATCAAGGCGAGTTACATGATCCCCCATGTTGTGCAAAAAAGCGGTTAGCTCCTTCGGTCC
TCCAATCGTTGTCAGAAGTAAGTTGGCCGCAGTGTTATCACTCATGGTTATGGCAGCACTGCATAATTCT
CTTACTGTCATGCCATCCGTAAGATGCTTTTCTGTGACTGGTGAATACTCAACCAAGTCATTCTGAGAAT
AGTGTATGCGGCGACCGAGTTGCTCTTGCCCGGCGTCAATACGGGATAATACCGCGCCACATAGCAGAAC
TTTAAAAGTGCTCATCATTGGAAAGCGTTCTTCGGGGCGAAAACTCTCAAGGATCTTACCGCTGTTGAGA
TCCAGTTCGATGTAACCCACTCGCGCACCCAACTGATCTTCAGCATCTTTTACTTTCACCAGCGTTTCTG
GGTGAGCAAAAACAGGAAGGCAAAATGCCGCAAAAAAGGGAATAAGGGCGACACGGAAATGTTGAATACT
CATGCGAAAGCCTCCTGCTGATCCTGTCTCTTGATAGATGTTTGCAAAAGCTAGGACTCGATTATACGTT
GACCGATCAGACTATCAATATCTAGGTTTAAACAGATCGGTACGCTGCCGTGACCAGGCTTGAGTACAAT
ATCTGACGATTGGACTTCCTGGGTCCCAAGCTGGATTCCGACTGGCTGACTGCCAAGCAACGATATGGAT
CGTCGAGACTCGCACTGAGAGGATCGTTCTCGGTACACCAGGCGCGCCCCGATTTCGATATTCCTCGGAT
CTCGGATAGATCGGGATTGAGGATGTAGGTTGAACTTCTCTCGGGTGATCCCGATCTCGGATATTCGGGA
TTGGAGTAATACCTGGCGATAGGCGCTGCCAAGCAATAGCCAAGGCGCAAGGCCGGCCAAGAGACTTGCG
ATAGTTCGTTCGAGAGGTAGCCTGCAAGATGGATCGGACGAAAGGTTTGAAGATTTTCCGACGAGGGCCT
TGGAGAGTTCGGAAATTTAAATGCAACTATGGATGAACGAAATAGACAGATCGCTGAGATAGGTGCCTCA
CTGATTAAGCATTGGTAACTGTCAGACCAAGTTTACTCATATATACTTTAGATTGATTTAAAACTTCATT
TTTAATTTAAAAGGATCTAGGTGAAGATCCTTTTTGATAATCTCATGACCAAAATCCCTTAACGTGAGTT
TTCGTTCCACTGAGCGTCAGACCCCGTAGAAAAGATCAAAGGATCTTCTTGAGATCCTTTTTTTCTGCGC
GTAATCTGCTGCTTGCAAACAAAAAAACCACCGCTACCAGCGGTGGTTTGTTTGCCGGATCAAGAGCTAC
CAACTCTTTTTCCGAAGGTAACTGGCTTCAGCAGAGCGCAGATACCAAATACTGTTCTTCTAGTGTAGCC
GTAGTTAGGCCACCACTTCAAGAACTCTGTAGCACCGCCTACATACCTCGCTCTGCTAATCCTGTTACCA
GTGGCTGCTGCCAGTGGCGATAAGTCGTGTCTTACCGGGTTGGACTCAAGACGATAGTTACCGGATAAGG
CGCAGCGGTCGGGCTGAACGGGGGGTTCGTGCACACAGCCCAGCTTGGAGCGAACGACCTACACCGAACT
GAGATACCTACAGCGTGAGCTATGAGAAAGCGCCACGCTTCCCGAAGGGAGAAAGGCGGACAGGTATCCG
GTAAGCGGCAGGGTCGGAACAGGAGAGCGCACGAGGGAGCTTCCAGGGGGAAACGCCTGGTATCTTTATA
GTCCTGTCGGGTTTCGCCACCTCTGACTTGAGCGTCGATTTTTGTGATGCTCGTCAGGGGGGCGGAGCCT
ATGGAAAAACGCCAGCAACGCGGCCTTTTTACGGTTCCTGGCCTTTTGCTGGCCTTTTGCTCACATGATT
TAAATGAAACTCGTAATCGGAGAACGGGTGCAATAGCAAGGACCAGATCGAACTTGACTGACGCAATTCT
GAGCGTAGTCGAAACCCAGACAAGTCGATCTCGCCAAGTAGCTGACTTGACTGGTTAATTAAGTTTCGAT
AGCCCAAGGTAACCAATGAGATTAGGGAGGGAAGAAAGTTTGATGAACTACTTCTGACCCCTAGTGGTGT
CCAGAAAAGACCATTAAAGGAATGTCTTGATCGAAATCGAGAGATCGCCTGCAGGATAGCTGACGACCTT
AAGGATAAATTTCTGGTAAGGAGGACACGTATGGAAGTGGGCAAGTTGGGGAAGCCGTATCCGTTGCTGA
ATCTGGCATATGTGGGAGTATAAGACGCGCAGCGTCGCATCAGGCATTTTTTTCTGCGCCAATGCCGGTA
GATAGCAATCCGGCCCGAGGGGCACAAAAAACCCCTCAAGACCCGTTTAGAGGCCCCAAGGGGTTATGCT
ACGATACCGATAGAGATGGGCCAATACCACATTTGTAGAGGTTTTACTTGCTTTAAAAAACCTCCCACAC
CTCCCCCTGAACCTGAAACATAAAATGAATGCAATTGTTGTTGTTAACTTGTTTATTGCAGCTTATAATG
GTTACAAATAAAGCAATAGCATCACAAATTTCACAAATAAAGCATTTTTTTCACTGCATTCTAGTTGTGG
T
Features (pLannotate 1.2.2; 17 found; start..end, strand, type, name):
     79..96      -  CDS            6xHis: 6xHis affinity tag
    126..185     -  ncRNA          Corona pk3: Accession: RF00165 - Coronavirus 3' UTR pseudoknot
    306..357     -  promoter       CMVd2 promoter: truncated human cytomegalovirus (CMV) immediate early promoter that yields moderately reduced expression relative to the full-length promoter
    420..437     +  promoter       CMV promoter (fragment): human cytomegalovirus (CMV) immediate early promoter
    510..813     -  enhancer       CMV enhancer: human cytomegalovirus immediate early enhancer
    894..942     +  polyA_signal   poly(A) signal: synthetic polyadenylation signal
    960..1006    +  terminator     T7 terminator: transcription terminator for bacteriophage T7 RNA polymerase
   1011..1082    -  misc_feature   5' β-globin insulator: insulator upstream of the human β-globin locus (Farrell et al., 2002)
   1234..1370    -  terminator     rrnG terminator: transcription terminator from the E. coli ribosomal RNA rrnG operon (Albrechtsen et al., 1991)
   1383..2243    -  CDS            AmpR: β-lactamase; bla; confers resistance to ampicillin, carbenicillin, and related antibiotics
   2753..2817    +  CDS            bla(M) (fragment): β-lactamase lacking the signal sequence; bla(M); allows cytosolic expression of β-lactamase
   2989..3577    +  rep_origin     ori: high-copy-number ColE1/pMB1/pBR322/pUC origin of replication
   3803..3874    -  misc_feature   3' β-globin insulator: insulator downstream of the human β-globin locus (Farrell et al., 2002)
   3919..4055    -  terminator     rrnG terminator: transcription terminator from the E. coli ribosomal RNA rrnG operon (Albrechtsen et al., 1991)
   4085..4131    -  terminator     T7 terminator: transcription terminator for bacteriophage T7 RNA polymerase
   4154..4223    +  CDS            large T antigen (fragment): large T antigen from SV40 (simian virus 40)
   4246..26      +  polyA_signal   SV40 poly(A) signal (across the origin): SV40 polyadenylation signal
