[The description below was written by a language model from this plasmid's Addgene catalogue record and pLannotate feature annotations shown in this document.]
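Description:
pGBW-m4133681 is a mammalian expression plasmid built on the pTwist_CMV_6 backbone for producing the SARS-CoV-2 ORF10 protein in cultured mammalian cells. The sequenced record is about 4.3 kb, consistent with a roughly 4.2 kb backbone carrying the very short (about 110 bp) wild-type ORF10 coding sequence. It is maintained in E. coli as a high-copy plasmid through a ColE1/pUC-type origin and selected with ampicillin via the β-lactamase (AmpR) gene.

The expression cassette lies on the reverse strand of the annotated record. A human cytomegalovirus immediate-early enhancer and promoter drive transcription of ORF10, which is fused at its C terminus to a backbone-encoded TEV protease cleavage site followed by a 6xHis tag, so the protein can be captured by metal-affinity purification or detected through the tag, and the tag removed afterwards. The annotation software did not label the ORF10 reading frame itself. Instead it flags the insert region as matching the coronavirus 3' UTR pseudoknot family, which fits with ORF10 lying close to the 3' end of the viral genome. The TEV site is likewise not annotated. An SV40 polyadenylation signal, accompanied by a small fragment annotated as large T antigen, sits next to the tagged end of the cassette and presumably serves for transcript 3' end processing, although it is annotated on the opposite strand.

The backbone also contains a synthetic poly(A) signal, paired T7 and rrnG transcription terminators, and 5' and 3' β-globin insulator elements, which help isolate the expression unit from the bacterial propagation region. The plasmid belongs to a set of SARS-CoV-2 protein expression constructs and is suited to transient expression, purification and interaction studies of ORF10.
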