Addgene plasmid #153682: pGBW-m4133681
Purpose: Mammalian expression plasmid for SARS-CoV-2 ORF10 protein
Depositing lab: Ginkgo Bioworks & Benjie Chen. Depositing organization: Ginkgo Bioworks.
Backbone
  Vector backbone: pTwist_CMV_6
  Backbone size w/o insert (bp): 4180
  Vector type: Mammalian Expression
Growth in bacteria
  Bacterial resistance: Ampicillin, 100 μg/mL
  Growth temperature: 37°C
  Growth strain: DH5alpha
  Copy number: High Copy
Gene/Insert
  Gene/Insert name: SARS-CoV-2 ORF10 protein
  Species: Severe acute respiratory syndrome coronavirus 2
  Insert size (bp): 110
  Mutation: wt
  Entrez Gene: ORF10 (a.k.a. GU280_gp11)
  Promoter: CMV
  Tag / fusion protein: Cleavable TEV;6xHis-003 (C terminal on backbone)
  Cloning method: Unknown
Resource information
  A portion of this plasmid was derived from a plasmid made by: GinkgoBioworks
Depositor comments: NCBI reference sequence: 43740576
How to cite: pGBW-m4133681 was a gift from Ginkgo Bioworks & Benjie Chen (Addgene plasmid # 153682 ; http://n2t.net/addgene:153682 ; RRID:Addgene_153682)
